>Addgene plasmid #202144 | pL0_CD-eYGFP-uv | addgene full sequence | sequence record 405597 | Addgene NGS Result
GGCAGCGACATCCTTCGGCGCGATTTTGCCGGTTACTGCGCTGTACCAAATGCGGGACAACGTAAGCACT
ACATTTCGCTCATCGCCAGCCCAGTCGGGCGGCGAGTTCCATAGCGTTAAGGTTTCATTTAGCGCCTCAA
ATAGATCCTGTTCAGGAACCGGATCAAAGAGTTCCTCCGCCGCTGGACCTACCAAGGCAACGCTATGTTC
TCTTGCTTTTGTCAGCAAGATAGCCAGATCAATGTCGATCGTGGCTGGCTCGAAGATACCAGCAAGAATG
TCATTGCGCTGCCATTCTCCAAATTGCAGTTCGCGCTTAGCTGGATAACGCCACGGAATGATGTCGTCGT
GCACAACAATGGTGACTTCTACAGCGCGGAGAATCTCACTCTCTCCAGGGGAAGCCGAAGTTTCCAAAAG
GTCGTTGATCAAAGCTCGCCGCGTTGTTTCATCAAGCCTTACGGTCACCGTAACCAGCAAATCAATATCA
CTGTGTGGCTTCAGGCCGCCATCCACTGCGGAGCCGTACAAATGTACGGCCAGCAACGTCGGTTCGAGAT
GGCGCTCGATGACGCCAACTACCTCTGATAGTTGAGTCGATACTTCGGCGATCACCGCTTCCCTCATGCG
AAACGATCCTCATCCTGTCTCTTGATCAGATATTGATCCCCTGCGCCATCAGATCCTTGGCGGCAAGAAA
GCCATCCAGTTTACTTTGCAGGGCTTCCCAACCTTACCAGAGGGCGCCCCAGCTGGCAATTCCGGTTCGC
TTGCTAAGCTTGCATGCCTGCAAGTCGACTCTAGAGGAGCGGTGATCACAGGCAGCAACGCTCTGTCATC
GTTACAATCAACATGCTACCCTCCGCGAGATCATCCGTGTTTCAAACCCGGCAGCTTAGTTGCCGTTCTT
CCGAATAGCATCGGTAACATGAGCAAAGTCTGCCGCCTTACAACGGCTCTCCCGCTGACGCCGTCCCGGA
CTGATGGGCTGCCTGTATCGAGTGGTGATTTTGTGCCGAGCTCATTACTCGCATCCATTCTCAGGCTGTC
TCGTCTCGTCTCAGGTCTCAAATGACAACATTCAAGATTGAGTCCCGCATCCACGGAAACCTTAACGGCG
AAAAATTTGAATTGGTCGGCGGGGGCGTTGGTGAAGAGGGTCGCTTAGAAATTGAGATGAAGACGAAAGA
CAAGCCATTAGCATTCTCACCATTCTTATTAACTACTTGCATGGGGTACGGATTTTACCATTTCGCCTCA
TTCCCAAAAGGTATCAAGAACATTTATCTTCATGCCGCTACGAATGGCGGATACACGAACACCCGTAAGG
AAATTTACGAAGATGGAGGAATTCTTGAAGTTAATTTTCGCTACACATATGAGTTCAATAAGATCATCGG
GGATGTGGAATGCATCGGACATGGTTTTCCAAGCCAGTCGCCAATTTTCAAAGACACGATTGTCAAGAGT
TGTCCAACCGTTGATCTGATGCTGCCTATGAGTGGCAACATCATCGCATCGTCTTATGCATATGCCTTCC
AGTTAAAAGATGGTAGCTTTTATACCGCAGAAGTCAAGAACAACATTGATTTTAAAAATCCAATCCACGA
ATCGTTCAGCAAATCAGGACCTATGTTTACACACCGCCGTGTAGAGGAAACATTAACGAAGGAGAATCTG
GCGATTGTCGAGTATCAGCAAGTGTTCAATAGCGCTCCTCGTGATATGTCAGGTCGAGACCACCAGGATA
CATAGATTACCACAACTCCGAGCCCTTCCACCCACAGAATCAGGGGATAACGCAGGAAAGAACATGTGAG
CAAAAGGCCAGCAAAAGGCCAGGAACCGTAAAAAGGCCGCGTTGCTGGCGTTTTTCCATAGGCTCCGCCC
CCCTGACGAGCATCACAAAAATCGACGCTCAAGTCAGAGGTGGCGAAACCCGACAGGACTATAAAGATAC
CAGGCGTTTCCCCCTGGAAGCTCCCTCGTGCGCTCTCCTGTTCCGACCCTGCCGCTTACCGGATACCTGT
CCGCCTTTCTCCCTTCGGGAAGCGTGGCGCTTTCTCATAGCTCACGCTGTAGGTATCTCAGTTCGGTGTA
GGTCGTTCGCTCCAAGCTGGGCTGTGTGCACGAACCCCCCGTTCAGCCCGACCGCTGCGCCTTATCCGGT
AACTATCGTCTTGAGTCCAACCCGGTAAGACACGACTTATCGCCACTGGCAGCAGCCACTGGTAACAGGA
TTAGCAGAGCGAGGTATGTAGGCGGTGCTACAGAGTTCTTGAAGTGGTGGCCTAACTACGGCTACACTAG
AAGAACAGTATTTGGTATCTGCGCTCTGCTGAAGCCAGTTACCTTCGGAAAAAGAGTTGGTAGCTCTTGA
TCCGGCAAACAAACCACCGCTGGTAGCGGTGGTTTTTTTGTTTGCAAGCAGCAGATTACGCGCAGAAAAA
AAGGATCTCAAGAAGATCCTTTGATCTTTTCTACGGGGTCTGACGCTCAGTGGAACGAAAACTCACGTTA
AGGGATTTTGGTCATGCATTCTAGGTGATTATTATTTGCCGACTACCTTGGTGATCTCGCCTTTCACGTA
GTGGACAAATTCTTCCAACTGATCTGCGCGCGAGGCCAAGCGATCTTCTTCTTGTCCAAGATAAGCCTGT
CTAGCTTCAAGTATGACGGGCTGATACTGGGCCGGCAGGCGCTCCATTGCCCAGTC
Features (pLannotate 1.2.2; 4 found; start..end, strand, type, name):
    659..775     -  CDS            tnpA (fragment): TN5P_ECOLX - Also known as tnp. Experimental evidence at protein level: Swiss-Prot protein existence level 1. Mediates transposition of transposon Tn5 by a 'cut and paste' mechanism. First, the monomeric transposase binds the 19 bp inverted DNA repeats flanking the transposon. Then, dimerization of the DNA- bound transposase creates a synaptic DNA complex. After nicking of the first DNA strand, excision of the transposon proceeds through a series of intermediates. The transposase then mediates the insertion of the transposon at a new site by strand transfer. The activity of the wild- type tran
    776..808     -  misc_feature   MCS (fragment): pUC18/19 multiple cloning site
   1873..2461    -  rep_origin     ori: high-copy-number ColE1/pMB1/pBR322/pUC origin of replication
   2555..627     -  CDS            aadA (across the origin): S3AD_ECOLX - Experimental evidence at protein level: Swiss-Prot protein existence level 1. Mediates bacterial resistance to the antibiotics streptomycin and spectinomycin. From Escherichia coli.
