[The description below was written by a language model from this plasmid's Addgene catalogue record and pLannotate feature annotations shown in this document.]
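Description:
pL0_CD-eYGFP-uv is a Level 0 part plasmid from the Universal Loop assembly system, a synthetic biology toolkit for hierarchical, cross-kingdom DNA fabrication. It is built on the pL0R backbone and is a small plasmid (about 2.7 kb) propagated in E. coli through a high-copy ColE1/pUC-type origin of replication. Selection is by spectinomycin, conferred by the aadA aminoglycoside adenylyltransferase gene, which in the sequenced record spans the numbering origin of the circular map.

The payload is a roughly 664 bp insert encoding eYGFP-uv, a fluorescent protein derived from the copepod Chiridius poppei, introduced into the backbone by Gibson cloning and recorded as carrying no mutations. The part is flanked by "C" and "D" overhangs. In this kind of standardised assembly scheme, these define the position the part will occupy when several Level 0 modules are ligated in a fixed order into a Level 1 transcription unit. The plasmid carries no annotated promoter or terminator for the fluorescent protein, consistent with its role as a storage and donor vector for a single coding module rather than an expression construct.

The automated feature table does not annotate the eYGFP-uv coding sequence itself. Besides the origin and resistance gene, it reports only a short fragment of the pUC multiple cloning site and a short fragment matching the Tn5 transposase, which is probably residual backbone sequence rather than a functional element. The construct is used as a building block for adding a fluorescent reporter or fusion module to Level 1 assemblies.
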