Addgene plasmid #202144: pL0_CD-eYGFP-uv
Purpose: Level 0 plasmid containing an eYGFP-uv fluorescent protein with CD overhangs used to build a level 1 construct.
Depositing lab: Christopher Dupont. Depositing organization: J. Craig Venter Institute (JCVI). Publication: Universal loop assembly: open, efficient and cross-kingdom DNA fabrication. Pollak B, Matute T, Nunez I, Cerda A, Lopez C, Vargas V, Kan A, Bielinski V, von Dassow P, Dupont CL, Federici F. Synth Biol (Oxf). 2020;5(1):ysaa001. doi: 10.1093/synbio/ysaa001. Epub 2020 Feb 5. PubMed 32161816.
Backbone
  Vector backbone: pL0R
  Vector type: Synthetic Biology
Growth in bacteria
  Bacterial resistance: Spectinomycin, 50 μg/mL
  Growth temperature: 37°C
  Growth strain: DH5alpha
  Copy number: High Copy
Gene/Insert
  Gene/Insert name: eYGFP-uv gene
  Species: Chiridius poppei
  Insert size (bp): 664
  Mutation: None
  Cloning method: Gibson Cloning
Terms and licenses: Academic/Nonprofit Terms; Industry Terms: Not Available to Industry
How to cite: pL0_CD-eYGFP-uv was a gift from Christopher Dupont (Addgene plasmid # 202144 ; http://n2t.net/addgene:202144 ; RRID:Addgene_202144)
